Addgene plasmid #143288: TFORF1522
Purpose: Lentiviral vector for overexpressing transcription factor ORFs with unique 24-bp barcodes. Barcodes facilitate identification of transcription factors in pooled screens.
Depositing lab: Feng Zhang. Depositing organization: Broad Institute. Publication: A transcription factor atlas of directed differentiation. Joung J, Ma S, Tay T, Geiger-Schuller KR, Kirchgatterer PC, Verdine VK, Guo B, Arias-Garcia MA, Allen WE, Singh A, Kuksenko O, Abudayyeh OO, Gootenberg JS, Fu Z, Macrae RK, Buenrostro JD, Regev A, Zhang F. Cell. 2023 Jan 5;186(1):209-229.e26. doi: 10.1016/j.cell.2022.11.026. PubMed 36608654.
Backbone
  Vector backbone: pLX_TRC317
  Backbone manufacturer: Broad Institute Genetic Perturbation Platform
  Backbone size w/o insert (bp): 8264
  Vector type: Mammalian Expression, Lentiviral
  Selectable markers: Puromycin
Growth in bacteria
  Bacterial resistance: Ampicillin, 100 μg/mL
  Growth temperature: 37°C
  Growth strain: NEB Stable
  Copy number: High Copy
Gene/Insert
  Gene/Insert name: NR2E3
  Species: H. sapiens (human)
  Insert size (bp): 1334
  Entrez Gene: NR2E3 (a.k.a. ESCS, PNR, RNR, RP37, rd7)
  Promoter: EF1a
  Cloning method: Unknown
  Sequencing primers: 5′ GGGTGGAGACTGAAGTTAGGCCAG; 3′ CACATAGCGTAAAAGGAGCAACATAG
Terms and licenses: Academic/Nonprofit Terms; Industry Terms: Not Available to Industry
Depositor comments: NM_014249,ENST00000617575 . The transcription factor ORF portion of this plasmid was synthesized by Genewiz. Please test multiple small colonies in case of plasmid recombination. To make this collection available in a timely manner, a portion of this collection was not fully sequenced by Addgene. If an Addgene verified full plasmid sequence is not available, please contact us prior to placing an order to request the full sequence.
How to cite: TFORF1522 was a gift from Feng Zhang (Addgene plasmid # 143288 ; http://n2t.net/addgene:143288 ; RRID:Addgene_143288)
