[The description below was written by a language model from this plasmid's Addgene catalogue record and pLannotate feature annotations shown in this document.]
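Description:
TFORF1522 is a third-generation-style, self-inactivating lentiviral expression plasmid built on the pLX_TRC317 backbone, carrying the human NR2E3 open reading frame as one member of a barcoded transcription factor ORF collection. It is maintained in E. coli through a high-copy ColE1/pUC-type origin with ampicillin resistance (AmpR), and also retains an f1 origin and remnants of a lac/lacZα cloning region flanked by T3 and T7 promoters. Because the repeated LTR sequences can recombine, the depositor notes that the plasmid is grown in a recombination-tolerant strain and that several colonies should be checked.

The viral genome is transcribed from an RSV promoter fused to a truncated HIV-1 5' LTR, followed by the Ψ packaging signal with a partial gag sequence, the Rev response element for Rev-dependent nuclear export, and a cPPT/CTS element that aids nuclear import. It ends in a ΔU3 3' LTR, which inactivates the LTR promoter after integration, followed by an SV40 polyadenylation signal. Within this frame there are two cassettes. An SV40 early promoter/origin drives the puromycin N-acetyltransferase gene for selection of transduced mammalian cells, and the EF-1α promoter drives constitutive expression of NR2E3, an orphan nuclear receptor that promotes rod and represses cone photoreceptor gene programmes. A WPRE downstream of the ORF enhances transcript stability and expression. The record states that each construct carries a unique 24-bp barcode, though this is not annotated in the feature table; a short U6 promoter fragment annotated between the ORF and WPRE is probably residual backbone sequence. The construct is intended for NR2E3 overexpression, individually or in pooled screens where barcodes identify the transcription factor delivered.
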