Features (pLannotate 1.2.2; 31 found; start..end, strand, type, name):
      5..231     +  promoter       RSV promoter: Rous sarcoma virus enhancer/promoter
    232..412     +  LTR            5' LTR (truncated): truncated 5' long terminal repeat (LTR) from HIV-1
    459..584     +  misc_feature   HIV-1 Ψ: packaging signal of human immunodeficiency virus type 1
    568..931     +  CDS            HIV-1 gag (fragment): gag protein from human immunodeficiency virus 1; gag
   1077..1310    +  misc_feature   RRE: The Rev response element (RRE) of HIV-1 allows for Rev-dependent mRNA export from the nucleus to the cytoplasm.
   1687..1713    +  CDS            Rev (fragment): human immunodeficiency virus 1 (HIV-1) Rev protein; rev; enhances nuclear export of unspliced and incompletely spliced viral mRNAs
   1720..1743    +  promoter       SV40 promoter (fragment): SV40 early promoter
   1744..1815    +  promoter       SV40 promoter (fragment): SV40 enhancer and early promoter
   1839..1974    +  rep_origin     SV40 ori: SV40 origin of replication
   2020..2616    +  CDS            PuroR (fragment): puromycin N-acetyltransferase; pac from Streptomyces; confers resistance to puromycin
   2665..2782    +  misc_feature   cPPT/CTS: central polypurine tract and central termination sequence of HIV-1
   2847..2913    +  CDS            small t antigen (fragment): SV40 (simian virus 40) small t antigen
   2920..4098    +  promoter       EF-1α promoter: strong constitutive promoter for human elongation factor EF-1α
   4115..5344    +  CDS            NR2E3: NR2E3_HUMAN - Also known as PNR, RNR. Experimental evidence at protein level: Swiss-Prot protein existence level 1. Orphan nuclear receptor of retinal photoreceptor cells. Transcriptional factor that is an activator of rod development and repressor of cone development. Binds the promoter region of a number of rod- and cone-specific genes, including rhodopsin, M- and S-opsin and rod-specific phosphodiesterase beta subunit. Enhances rhodopsin expression. Represses M- and S-cone opsin expression. From Homo sapiens (Human).
   5360..5413    +  promoter       U6 promoter (fragment): RNA polymerase III promoter for human U6 snRNA
   5455..6043    +  misc_feature   WPRE: woodchuck hepatitis virus posttranscriptional regulatory element
   6094..6113    +  misc_feature   cPPT/CTS (fragment): central polypurine tract and central termination sequence of HIV-1
   6115..6348    +  LTR            3' LTR (ΔU3): self-inactivating 3' long terminal repeat (LTR) from HIV-1
   6426..6547    +  polyA_signal   SV40 poly(A) signal: SV40 polyadenylation signal
   6587..6722    +  rep_origin     SV40 ori: SV40 origin of replication
   6743..6761    -  promoter       T7 promoter: promoter for bacteriophage T7 RNA polymerase
   6769..6924    +  CDS            lacZα (fragment): LacZα fragment of β-galactosidase; lacZ fragment
   6929..7357    +  rep_origin     f1 ori (sequence partly withheld): f1 bacteriophage origin of replication; arrow indicates direction of (+) strand synthesis
   7410..7514    +  promoter       AmpR promoter: bla
   7515..8375    +  CDS            AmpR: β-lactamase; bla; confers resistance to ampicillin, carbenicillin, and related antibiotics
   8546..9134    +  rep_origin     ori: high-copy-number ColE1/pMB1/pBR322/pUC origin of replication
   9317..9409    +  CDS            lacI (fragment): lac repressor; lacI; The lac repressor binds to the lac operator to inhibit transcription in E. coli. This inhibition can be relieved by adding lactose or isopropyl-β-D-thiogalactopyranoside (IPTG).
   9422..9443    +  protein_bind   CAP binding site: CAP binding activates transcription in the presence of cAMP. E. coli catabolite activator protein
   9458..9488    +  promoter       lac promoter: promoter for the E. coli lac operon
   9496..9512    +  protein_bind   lac operator: The lac repressor binds to the lac operator to inhibit transcription in E. coli. This inhibition can be relieved by adding lactose or isopropyl-β-D-thiogalactopyranoside (IPTG). lac repressor encoded by lacI
   9557..9575    +  promoter       T3 promoter: promoter for bacteriophage T3 RNA polymerase
>Addgene plasmid #143288 | TFORF1522 | addgene full sequence | sequence record 396141 | Addgene NGS Result
TTAATGTAGTCTTATGCAATACTCTTGTAGTCTTGCAACATGGTAACGATGAGTTAGCAACATGCCTTAC
AAGGAGAGAAAAAGCACCGTGCATGCCGATTGGTGGAAGTAAGGTGGTACGATCGTGCCTTATTAGGAAG
GCAACAGACGGGTCTGACATGGATTGGACGAACCACTGAATTGCCGCATTGCAGAGATATTGTATTTAAG
TGCCTAGCTCGATACATAAACGGGTCTCTCTGGTTAGACCAGATCTGAGCCTGGGAGCTCTCTGGCTAAC
TAGGGAACCCACTGCTTAAGCCTCAATAAAGCTTGCCTTGAGTGCTTCAAGTAGTGTGTGCCCGTCTGTT
GTGTGACTCTGGTAACTAGAGATCCCTCAGACCCTTTTAGTCAGTGTGGAAAATCTCTAGCAGTGGCGCC
CGAACAGGGACTTGAAAGCGAAAGGGAAACCAGAGGAGCTCTCTCGACGCAGGACTCGGCTTGCTGAAGC
GCGCACGGCAAGAGGCGAGGGGCGGCGACTGGTGAGTACGCCAAAAATTTTGACTAGCGGAGGCTAGAAG
GAGAGAGATGGGTGCGAGAGCGTCAGTATTAAGCGGGGGAGAATTAGATCGCGATGGGAAAAAATTCGGT
TAAGGCCAGGGGGAAAGAAAAAATATAAATTAAAACATATAGTATGGGCAAGCAGGGAGCTAGAACGATT
CGCAGTTAATCCTGGCCTGTTAGAAACATCAGAAGGCTGTAGACAAATACTGGGACAGCTACAACCATCC
CTTCAGACAGGATCAGAAGAACTTAGATCATTATATAATACAGTAGCAACCCTCTATTGTGTGCATCAAA
GGATAGAGATAAAAGACACCAAGGAAGCTTTAGACAAGATAGAGGAAGAGCAAAACAAAAGTAAGACCAC
CGCACAGCAAGCGGCCGCTGATCTTCAGACCTGGAGGAGGAGATATGAGGGACAATTGGAGAAGTGAATT
ATATAAATATAAAGTAGTAAAAATTGAACCATTAGGAGTAGCACCCACCAAGGCAAAGAGAAGAGTGGTG
CAGAGAGAAAAAAGAGCAGTGGGAATAGGAGCTTTGTTCCTTGGGTTCTTGGGAGCAGCAGGAAGCACTA
TGGGCGCAGCGTCAATGACGCTGACGGTACAGGCCAGACAATTATTGTCTGGTATAGTGCAGCAGCAGAA
CAATTTGCTGAGGGCTATTGAGGCGCAACAGCATCTGTTGCAACTCACAGTCTGGGGCATCAAGCAGCTC
CAGGCAAGAATCCTGGCTGTGGAAAGATACCTAAAGGATCAACAGCTCCTGGGGATTTGGGGTTGCTCTG
GAAAACTCATTTGCACCACTGCTGTGCCTTGGAATGCTAGTTGGAGTAATAAATCTCTGGAACAGATTTG
GAATCACACGACCTGGATGGAGTGGGACAGAGAAATTAACAATTACACAAGCTTAATACACTCCTTAATT
GAAGAATCGCAAAACCAGCAAGAAAAGAATGAACAAGAATTATTGGAATTAGATAAATGGGCAAGTTTGT
GGAATTGGTTTAACATAACAAATTGGCTGTGGTATATAAAATTATTCATAATGATAGTAGGAGGCTTGGT
AGGTTTAAGAATAGTTTTTGCTGTACTTTCTATAGTGAATAGAGTTAGGCAGGGATATTCACCATTATCG
TTTCAGACCCACCTCCCAACCCCGAGGGGACCCATGCATTGCATCTCAATTAGTCAGCAACCAGGTGTGG
AAAGTCCCCAGGCTCCCCAGCAGGCAGAAGTATGCAAAGCATGCGTCTCAATTAGTCAGCAACCATAGTC
CCGCCCCTAACTCCGCCCATCCCGCCCCTAACTCCGCCCAGTTCCGCCCATTCTCCGCCCCATGGCTGAC
TAATTTTTTTTATTTATGCAGAGGCCGAGGCCGCCTCGGCCTCTGAGCTATTCCAGAAGTAGTGAGGAGG
CTTTTTTGGAGGCCTAGGCTTTTGCAAAAAGCTTTCTAGAGGTACCACCGGAGCTTACCATGACCGAGTA
CAAGCCCACGGTGCGCCTCGCCACCCGCGACGACGTCCCCAGGGCCGTACGCACCCTCGCCGCCGCGTTC
GCCGACTACCCCGCCACGCGCCACACCGTCGATCCGGACCGCCACATCGAGCGGGTCACCGAGCTGCAAG
AACTCTTCCTCACGCGCGTCGGGCTCGACATCGGCAAGGTGTGGGTCGCGGACGACGGCGCCGCCGTGGC
GGTCTGGACCACGCCGGAGAGCGTCGAAGCGGGGGCGGTGTTCGCCGAGATCGGCCCGCGCATGGCCGAG
TTGAGCGGTTCCCGGCTGGCCGCGCAGCAACAGATGGAAGGCCTCCTGGCGCCGCACCGGCCCAAGGAGC
CCGCGTGGTTCCTGGCCACCGTCGGCGTCTCGCCCGACCACCAGGGCAAGGGTCTGGGCAGCGCCGTCGT
GCTCCCCGGAGTGGAGGCGGCCGAGCGCGCCGGGGTGCCCGCCTTCCTGGAGACCTCCGCGCCCCGCAAC
CTCCCCTTCTACGAGCGGCTCGGCTTCACCGTCACCGCCGACGTCGAGGTGCCCGAAGGACCGCGCACCT
GGTGCATGACCCGCAAGCCCGGTGCCAGTTAACGAATTCTAGATCTTGAGACAAATGGCAGTATTCATCC
ACAATTTTAAAAGAAAAGGGGGGATTGGGGGGTACAGTGCAGGGGAAAGAATAGTAGACATAATAGCAAC
AGACATACAAACTAAAGAATTACAAAAACAAATTACAAAAATTCAAAATTTTCGGGTTTATTACAGGGAC
AGCAGAGATCCACTTTGGCGCCGGCTCGAGGCCTGCAGGTGCAAAGATGGATAAAGTTTTAAACAGAGAG
GAATCTTTGCAGCTAATGGACCTTCTAGGTCTTGAAAGGAGTGGGAATTGGCTCCGGTGCCCGTCAGTGG
GCAGAGCGCACATCGCCCACAGTCCCCGAGAAGTTGGGGGGAGGGGTCGGCAATTGAACCGGTGCCTAGA
GAAGGTGGCGCGGGGTAAACTGGGAAAGTGATGTCGTGTACTGGCTCCGCCTTTTTCCCGAGGGTGGGGG
AGAACCGTATATAAGTGCAGTAGTCGCCGTGAACGTTCTTTTTCGCAACGGGTTTGCCGCCAGAACACAG
GTAAGTGCCGTGTGTGGTTCCCGCGGGCCTGGCCTCTTTACGGGTTATGGCCCTTGCGTGCCTTGAATTA
CTTCCACCTGGCTGCAGTACGTGATTCTTGATCCCGAGCTTCGGGTTGGAAGTGGGTGGGAGAGTTCGAG
GCCTTGCGCTTAAGGAGCCCCTTCGCCTCGTGCTTGAGTTGAGGCCTGGCCTGGGCGCTGGGGCCGCCGC
GTGCGAATCTGGTGGCACCTTCGCGCCTGTCTCGCTGCTTTCGATAAGTCTCTAGCCATTTAAAATTTTT
GATGACCTGCTGCGACGCTTTTTTTCTGGCAAGATAGTCTTGTAAATGCGGGCCAAGATCTGCACACTGG
TATTTCGGTTTTTGGGGCCGCGGGCGGCGACGGGGCCCGTGCGTCCCAGCGCACATGTTCGGCGAGGCGG
GGCCTGCGAGCGCGGCCACCGAGAATCGGACGGGGGTAGTCTCAAGCTGGCCGGCCTGCTCTGGTGCCTG
GCCTCGCGCCGCCGTGTATCGCCCCGCCCTGGGCGGCAAGGCTGGCCCGGTCGGCACCAGTTGCGTGAGC
GGAAAGATGGCCGCTTCCCGGCCCTGCTGCAGGGAGCTCAAAATGGAGGACGCGGCGCTCGGGAGAGCGG
GCGGGTGAGTCACCCACACAAAGGAAAAGGGCCTTTCCGTCCTCAGCCGTCGCTTCATGTGACTCCACGG
AGTACCGGGCGCCGTCCAGGCACCTCGATTAGTTCTCGAGCTTTTGGAGTACGTCGTCTTTAGGTTGGGG
GGAGGGGTTTTATGCGATGGAGTTTCCCCACACTGAGTGGGTGGAGACTGAAGTTAGGCCAGCTTGGCAC
TTGATGTAATTCTCCTTGGAATTTGCCCTTTTTGAGTTTGGATCTTGGTTCATTCTCAAGCCTCAGACAG
TGGTTCAAAGTTTTTTTCTTCCATTTCAGGTGTCGTGAGGCTAGCACCGCCACCATGGAGACCAGACCAA
CAGCTCTGATGAGCTCCACAGTGGCTGCAGCTGCGCCTGCAGCTGGGGCTGCCTCCAGGAAGGAGTCTCC
AGGCAGATGGGGCCTGGGGGAGGATCCCACAGGCGTGAGCCCCTCGCTCCAGTGCCGCGTGTGCGGAGAC
AGCAGCAGCGGGAAGCACTATGGCATCTATGCCTGCAACGGCTGCAGCGGCTTCTTCAAGAGGAGCGTAC
GGCGGAGGCTCATCTACAGGTGCCAGGTGGGGGCAGGGATGTGCCCCGTGGACAAGGCCCACCGCAACCA
GTGCCAGGCCTGCCGGCTGAAGAAGTGCCTGCAGGCGGGGATGAACCAGGACGCCGTGCAGAACGAGCGC
CAGCCGCGAAGCACAGCCCAGGTCCACCTGGACAGCATGGAGTCCAACACTGAGTCCCGGCCGGAGTCCC
TGGTGGCTCCCCCGGCCCCGGCAGGGCGCAGCCCACGGGGCCCCACACCCATGTCTGCAGCCAGAGCCCT
GGGCCACCACTTCATGGCCAGCCTTATAACAGCTGAAACCTGTGCTAAGCTGGAGCCAGAGGATGCTGAT
GAGAATATTGATGTCACCAGCAATGACCCTGAGTTCCCCTCCTCTCCATACTCCTCTTCCTCCCCCTGCG
GCCTGGACAGCATCCATGAGACCTCGGCTCGCCTACTCTTCATGGCCGTCAAGTGGGCCAAGAACCTGCC
TGTGTTCTCCAGCCTGCCCTTCCGGGATCAGGTGATCCTGCTGGAAGAGGCGTGGAGTGAACTCTTTCTC
CTCGGGGCCATCCAGTGGTCTCTGCCTCTGGACAGCTGTCCTCTGCTGGCACCGCCCGAGGCCTCTGCTG
CCGGTGGTGCCCAGGGCCGGCTCACGCTGGCCAGCATGGAGACGCGTGTCCTGCAGGAAACTATCTCTCG
GTTCCGGGCATTGGCGGTGGACCCCACGGAGTTTGCCTGCATGAAGGCCTTGGTCCTCTTCAAGCCAGAG
ACGCGGGGCCTGAAGGATCCTGAGCACGTAGAGGCCTTGCAGGACCAGTCCCAAGTGATGCTGAGCCAGC
ACAGCAAGGCCCACCACCCCAGCCAGCCCGTGAGGTTTGGGAAATTGCTCCTGCTCCTCCCGTCTTTGAG
GTTTATCACTGCGGAACGCATCGAGCTCCTCTTTTTCCGCAAGACCATAGGGAATACTCCAATGGAGAAG
CTCCTTTGTGATATGTTCAAAAACTAGTAATGAACTAGTCCGTAACTTGAAAGTATTTCGATTTCTTGGC
TTTATATATCTTGTGGAAAGGACGAGGGCCCGCCTGCCCATATAAGGGTACGCGTTAAGTCGACAATCAA
CCTCTGGATTACAAAATTTGTGAAAGATTGACTGGTATTCTTAACTATGTTGCTCCTTTTACGCTATGTG
GATACGCTGCTTTAATGCCTTTGTATCATGCTATTGCTTCCCGTATGGCTTTCATTTTCTCCTCCTTGTA
TAAATCCTGGTTGCTGTCTCTTTATGAGGAGTTGTGGCCCGTTGTCAGGCAACGTGGCGTGGTGTGCACT
GTGTTTGCTGACGCAACCCCCACTGGTTGGGGCATTGCCACCACCTGTCAGCTCCTTTCCGGGACTTTCG
CTTTCCCCCTCCCTATTGCCACGGCGGAACTCATCGCCGCCTGCCTTGCCCGCTGCTGGACAGGGGCTCG
GCTGTTGGGCACTGACAATTCCGTGGTGTTGTCGGGGAAATCATCGTCCTTTCCTTGGCTGCTCGCCTGT
GTTGCCACCTGGATTCTGCGCGGGACGTCCTTCTGCTACGTCCCTTCGGCCCTCAATCCAGCGGACCTTC
CTTCCCGCGGCCTGCTGCCGGCTCTGCGGCCTCTTCCGCGTCTTCGCCTTCGCCCTCAGACGAGTCGGAT
CTCCCTTTGGGCCGCCTCCCCGCGTCGACTTTAAGACCAATGACTTACAAGGCAGCTGTAGATCTTAGCC
ACTTTTTAAAAGAAAAGGGGGGACTGGAAGGGCTAATTCACTCCCAACGAAGACAAGATCTGCTTTTTGC
TTGTACTGGGTCTCTCTGGTTAGACCAGATCTGAGCCTGGGAGCTCTCTGGCTAACTAGGGAACCCACTG
CTTAAGCCTCAATAAAGCTTGCCTTGAGTGCTTCAAGTAGTGTGTGCCCGTCTGTTGTGTGACTCTGGTA
ACTAGAGATCCCTCAGACCCTTTTAGTCAGTGTGGAAAATCTCTAGCAGTACGTATAGTAGTTCATGTCA
TCTTATTATTCAGTATTTATAACTTGCAAAGAAATGAATATCAGAGAGTGAGAGGAACTTGTTTATTGCA
GCTTATAATGGTTACAAATAAAGCAATAGCATCACAAATTTCACAAATAAAGCATTTTTTTCACTGCATT
CTAGTTGTGGTTTGTCCAAACTCATCAATGTATCTTATCATGTCTGGCTCTAGCTATCCCGCCCCTAACT
CCGCCCATCCCGCCCCTAACTCCGCCCAGTTCCGCCCATTCTCCGCCCCATGGCTGACTAATTTTTTTTA
TTTATGCAGAGGCCGAGGCCGCCTCGGCCTCTGAGCTATTCCAGAAGTAGTGAGGAGGCTTTTTTGGAGG
CCTAGGGACGTACCCAATTCGCCCTATAGTGAGTCGTATTACGCGCGCTCACTGGCCGTCGTTTTACAAC
GTCGTGACTGGGAAAACCCTGGCGTTACCCAACTTAATCGCCTTGCAGCACATCCCCCTTTCGCCAGCTG
GCGTAATAGCGAAGAGGCCCGCACCGATCGCCCTTCCCAACAGTTGCGCAGCCTGAATGGCGAATGGG
[124 nt withheld, positions 6929-7052]
C
[91 nt withheld, positions 7054-7144]
A
[49 nt withheld, positions 7146-7194]
CCTTTGACGTTGGAGTCCACGTTCTTT
[37 nt withheld, positions 7222-7258]
ACCCTATCTCGGTCTATTCTTTTGATTTATAAGGGATTTTGCCGATTTCGGCCTATTGGTTAAAAAATGA
GCTGATTTAACAAAAATTTAACGCGAATTTTAACAAAATATTAACGCTTACAATTTAGGTGGCACTTTTC
GGGGAAATGTGCGCGGAACCCCTATTTGTTTATTTTTCTAAATACATTCAAATATGTATCCGCTCATGAG
ACAATAACCCTGATAAATGCTTCAATAATATTGAAAAAGGAAGAGTATGAGTATTCAACATTTCCGTGTC
GCCCTTATTCCCTTTTTTGCGGCATTTTGCCTTCCTGTTTTTGCTCACCCAGAAACGCTGGTGAAAGTAA
AAGATGCTGAAGATCAGTTGGGTGCACGAGTGGGTTACATCGAACTGGATCTCAACAGCGGTAAGATCCT
TGAGAGTTTTCGCCCCGAAGAACGTTTTCCAATGATGAGCACTTTTAAAGTTCTGCTATGTGGCGCGGTA
TTATCCCGTATTGACGCCGGGCAAGAGCAACTCGGTCGCCGCATACACTATTCTCAGAATGACTTGGTTG
AGTACTCACCAGTCACAGAAAAGCATCTTACGGATGGCATGACAGTAAGAGAATTATGCAGTGCTGCCAT
AACCATGAGTGATAACACTGCGGCCAACTTACTTCTGACAACGATCGGAGGACCGAAGGAGCTAACCGCT
TTTTTGCACAACATGGGGGATCATGTAACTCGCCTTGATCGTTGGGAACCGGAGCTGAATGAAGCCATAC
CAAACGACGAGCGTGACACCACGATGCCTGTAGCAATGGCAACAACGTTGCGCAAACTATTAACTGGCGA
ACTACTTACTCTAGCTTCCCGGCAACAATTAATAGACTGGATGGAGGCGGATAAAGTTGCAGGACCACTT
CTGCGCTCGGCCCTTCCGGCTGGCTGGTTTATTGCTGATAAATCTGGAGCCGGTGAGCGTGGGTCTCGCG
GTATCATTGCAGCACTGGGGCCAGATGGTAAGCCCTCCCGTATCGTAGTTATCTACACGACGGGGAGTCA
GGCAACTATGGATGAACGAAATAGACAGATCGCTGAGATAGGTGCCTCACTGATTAAGCATTGGTAACTG
TCAGACCAAGTTTACTCATATATACTTTAGATTGATTTAAAACTTCATTTTTAATTTAAAAGGATCTAGG
TGAAGATCCTTTTTGATAATCTCATGACCAAAATCCCTTAACGTGAGTTTTCGTTCCACTGAGCGTCAGA
CCCCGTAGAAAAGATCAAAGGATCTTCTTGAGATCCTTTTTTTCTGCGCGTAATCTGCTGCTTGCAAACA
AAAAAACCACCGCTACCAGCGGTGGTTTGTTTGCCGGATCAAGAGCTACCAACTCTTTTTCCGAAGGTAA
CTGGCTTCAGCAGAGCGCAGATACCAAATACTGTTCTTCTAGTGTAGCCGTAGTTAGGCCACCACTTCAA
GAACTCTGTAGCACCGCCTACATACCTCGCTCTGCTAATCCTGTTACCAGTGGCTGCTGCCAGTGGCGAT
AAGTCGTGTCTTACCGGGTTGGACTCAAGACGATAGTTACCGGATAAGGCGCAGCGGTCGGGCTGAACGG
GGGGTTCGTGCACACAGCCCAGCTTGGAGCGAACGACCTACACCGAACTGAGATACCTACAGCGTGAGCT
ATGAGAAAGCGCCACGCTTCCCGAAGGGAGAAAGGCGGACAGGTATCCGGTAAGCGGCAGGGTCGGAACA
GGAGAGCGCACGAGGGAGCTTCCAGGGGGAAACGCCTGGTATCTTTATAGTCCTGTCGGGTTTCGCCACC
TCTGACTTGAGCGTCGATTTTTGTGATGCTCGTCAGGGGGGCGGAGCCTATGGAAAAACGCCAGCAACGC
GGCCTTTTTACGGTTCCTGGCCTTTTGCTGGCCTTTTGCTCACATGTTCTTTCCTGCGTTATCCCCTGAT
TCTGTGGATAACCGTATTACCGCCTTTGAGTGAGCTGATACCGCTCGCCGCAGCCGAACGACCGAGCGCA
GCGAGTCAGTGAGCGAGGAAGCGGAAGAGCGCCCAATACGCAAACCGCCTCTCCCCGCGCGTTGGCCGAT
TCATTAATGCAGCTGGCACGACAGGTTTCCCGACTGGAAAGCGGGCAGTGAGCGCAACGCAATTAATGTG
AGTTAGCTCACTCATTAGGCACCCCAGGCTTTACACTTTATGCTTCCGGCTCGTATGTTGTGTGGAATTG
TGAGCGGATAACAATTTCACACAGGAAACAGCTATGACCATGATTACGCCAAGCGCGCAATTAACCCTCA
CTAAAGGGAACAAAAGCTGGAGCTGCAAGC
