>Addgene plasmid #143288 | TFORF1522 | depositor partial sequence | sequence record 282002 | Insert
ACCGCCACCATGGAGACCAGACCAACAGCTCTGATGAGCTCCACAGTGGCTGCAGCTGCGCCTGCAGCTG
GGGCTGCCTCCAGGAAGGAGTCTCCAGGCAGATGGGGCCTGGGGGAGGATCCCACAGGCGTGAGCCCCTC
GCTCCAGTGCCGCGTGTGCGGAGACAGCAGCAGCGGGAAGCACTATGGCATCTATGCCTGCAACGGCTGC
AGCGGCTTCTTCAAGAGGAGCGTACGGCGGAGGCTCATCTACAGGTGCCAGGTGGGGGCAGGGATGTGCC
CCGTGGACAAGGCCCACCGCAACCAGTGCCAGGCCTGCCGGCTGAAGAAGTGCCTGCAGGCGGGGATGAA
CCAGGACGCCGTGCAGAACGAGCGCCAGCCGCGAAGCACAGCCCAGGTCCACCTGGACAGCATGGAGTCC
AACACTGAGTCCCGGCCGGAGTCCCTGGTGGCTCCCCCGGCCCCGGCAGGGCGCAGCCCACGGGGCCCCA
CACCCATGTCTGCAGCCAGAGCCCTGGGCCACCACTTCATGGCCAGCCTTATAACAGCTGAAACCTGTGC
TAAGCTGGAGCCAGAGGATGCTGATGAGAATATTGATGTCACCAGCAATGACCCTGAGTTCCCCTCCTCT
CCATACTCCTCTTCCTCCCCCTGCGGCCTGGACAGCATCCATGAGACCTCGGCTCGCCTACTCTTCATGG
CCGTCAAGTGGGCCAAGAACCTGCCTGTGTTCTCCAGCCTGCCCTTCCGGGATCAGGTGATCCTGCTGGA
AGAGGCGTGGAGTGAACTCTTTCTCCTCGGGGCCATCCAGTGGTCTCTGCCTCTGGACAGCTGTCCTCTG
CTGGCACCGCCCGAGGCCTCTGCTGCCGGTGGTGCCCAGGGCCGGCTCACGCTGGCCAGCATGGAGACGC
GTGTCCTGCAGGAAACTATCTCTCGGTTCCGGGCATTGGCGGTGGACCCCACGGAGTTTGCCTGCATGAA
GGCCTTGGTCCTCTTCAAGCCAGAGACGCGGGGCCTGAAGGATCCTGAGCACGTAGAGGCCTTGCAGGAC
CAGTCCCAAGTGATGCTGAGCCAGCACAGCAAGGCCCACCACCCCAGCCAGCCCGTGAGGTTTGGGAAAT
TGCTCCTGCTCCTCCCGTCTTTGAGGTTTATCACTGCGGAACGCATCGAGCTCCTCTTTTTCCGCAAGAC
CATAGGGAATACTCCAATGGAGAAGCTCCTTTGTGATATGTTCAAAAACTAGTAATGAACTAGTCCGTAA
CTTGAAAGTATTTCGATTTCTTGGCTTTATATATCTTGTGGAAAGGACGAGGGCCCGCCTGCCCATATAA
GGGT
