>Addgene plasmid #143288 | TFORF1522 | depositor partial sequence | sequence record 282003 | Barcode
GGGCCCGCCTGCCCATATAAGGGT
